>Addgene plasmid #226643 | pAM219 | addgene full sequence | sequence record 450668 | Addgene NGS Result
GGCGCCGGTGATGCCGGCCACGATGCGTCCGGCGTAGAGGATCGAGATCTCGATCCCGCGAAATTAATAC
GACTCACTATAGGGGAATTGTGAGCGGATAACAATTCCCCTCTAGAAATAATTTTGTTTAACTTTAAGAA
GGAGATATACATATGGCTTCTGGAGCCGATTCAAAAGGTGATGACCTATCAACAGCCATTCTCAAACAGA
AGAACCGTCCCAATCGGTTAATTGTTGATGAAGCCATCAATGAGGACAACAGTGTGGTGTCCTTGTCCCA
GCCCAAGATGGATGAATTGCAGTTGTTCCGAGGTGACACAGTGTTGCTGAAAGGAAAGAAGAGACGAGAA
GCTGTTTGCATCGTCCTTTCTGATGATACTTGTTCTGATGAGAAGATTCGGATGAATAGAGTTGTTCGGA
ATAACCTTCGTGTACGCCTAGGGGATGTCATCAGCATCCAGCCATGCCCTGATGTGAAGTACGGCAAACG
TATCCATGTGCTGCCCATTGATGACACAGTGGAAGGCATTACTGGTAATCTCTTCGAGGTATACCTTAAG
CCGTACTTCCTGGAAGCGTATCGACCCATCCGGAAAGGAGACATTTTTCTTGTCCATGGTGGGATGCGTG
CTGTGGAGTTCAAAGTGGTGGAAACAGATCCTAGCCCTTATTGCATTGTTGCTCCAGACACAGTGATCCA
CTGCGAAGGGGAGCCTATCAAACGAGAGGATGAGGAAGAGTCCTTGAATGAAGTAGGGTATGATGACATT
GGTGGCTGCAGGAAGCAGCTAGCTCAGATAAAGGAGATGGTGGAACTGCCCCTGAGACATCCTGCCCTCT
TTAAGGCAATTGGTGTGAAGCCTCCTAGAGGAATCCTGCTTTACGGACCTCCTGGAACAGGAAAGACCCT
GATTGCTCGAGCTGTAGCAAATGAGACTGGAGCCTTCTTCTTCTTGATCAATGGTCCTGAGATCATGAGC
AAATTGGCTGGTGAGTCTGAGAGCAACCTTCGTAAAGCCTTTGAGGAGGCTGAGAAGAATGCTCCTGCCA
TCATCTTCATTGATGAGCTAGATGCCATCGCTCCCAAAAGAGAGAAAACTCATGGCGAGGTGGAGCGGCG
CATTGTATCACAGTTGTTGACCCTCATGGATGGCCTAAAGCAGAGGGCACATGTGATTGTTATGGCAGCA
ACCAACAGACCCAACAGCATTGACCCAGCTCTACGGCGATTTGGTCGCTTTGACAGGGAGGTAGATATTG
GAATTCCTGATGCTACAGGACGCTTAGAGATTCTTCAGATCCATACCAAGAACATGAAGCTGGCAGATGA
TGTGGACCTGGAACAGGTAGCCAATGAGACTCACGGGCATGTGGGTGCTGACTTAGCAGCCCTGTGCTCA
GAGGCTGCTCTGCAAGCCATCCGCAAGAAGATGGATCTCATTGACCTAGAGGATGAGACCATTGATGCCG
AGGTCATGAACTCTCTAGCAGTTACTATGGATGACTTCCGGTGGGCCTTGAGCCAGAGTAACCCATCAGC
ACTGCGGGAAACCGTGGTAGAGGTGCCACAGGTAACCTGGGAAGACATCGGGGGCCTAGAGGATGTCAAA
CGTGAGCTACAGGAGCTGGTCCAGTATCCTGTGGAGCACCCAGACAAATTCCTGAAGTTTGGCATGACAC
CTTCCAAGGGAGTTCTGTTCTATGGACCTCCTGGCTGTGGGAAAACTTTGTTGGCCAAAGCCATTGCTAA
TGAATGCCAGGCCAACTTCATCTCCATCAAGGGTCCTGAGCTGCTCACCATGTGGTTTGGGGAGTCTGAG
GCCAATGTCAGAGAAATCTTTGACAAGGCCCGCCAAGCTGCCCCCTGTGTGCTATTCTTTGATGAGCTGG
ATTCGATTGCCAAGGCTCGTGGAGGTAACATTGGAGATGGTGGTGGGGCTGCTGACCGAGTCATCAACCA
GATCCTGACAGAAATGGATGGCATGTCCACAAAAAAAAATGTGTTCATCATTGGCGCTACCAACCGGCCT
GACATCATTGATCCTGCCATCCTCAGACCTGGCCGTCTTGATCAGCTCATCTACATCCCACTTCCTGATG
AGAAGTCCCGTGTTGCCATCCTCAAGGCTAACCTGCGCAAGTCCCCAGTTGCCAAGGATGTGGACTTGGA
GTTCCTGGCTAAAATGACTAATGGCTTCTCTGGAGCTGACCTGACAGAGATTTGCCAGCGTGCTTGCAAG
CTGGCCATCCGTGAATCCATCGAGAGTGAGATTAGGCGAGAACGAGAGAGGCAGACAAACCCATCAGCCA
TGGAGGTAGAAGAGGATGATCCAGTGCCTGAGATCCGTCGAGATCACTTTGAAGAAGCCATGCGCTTTGC
GCGCCGTTCTGTCAGTGACAATGACATTCGGAAGTATGAGATGTTTGCCCAGACCCTTCAGCAGAGTCGG
GGCTTTGGCAGCTTCAGATTCCCTTCAGGGAACCAGGGTGGAGCTGGCCCCAGTCAGGGCAGTGGAGGCG
GCACAGGTGGCAGTGTATACACAGAAGACAATGATGATGACCTGTATGGCGTCGACAAGCTTGCGGCCGC
ACTCGAGCACCACCACCACCACCACTGAGATCCGGCTGCTAACAAAGCCCGAAAGGAAGCTGAGTTGGCT
GCTGCCACCGCTGAGCAATAACTAGCATAACCCCTTGGGGCCTCTAAACGGGTCTTGAGGGGTTTTTTGC
TGAAAGGAGGAACTATATCCGGATTGGCGAATGGG
[124 nt withheld, positions 2766-2889]
C
[91 nt withheld, positions 2891-2981]
A
[49 nt withheld, positions 2983-3031]
CCTTTGACGTTGGAGTCCACGTTCTTT
[37 nt withheld, positions 3059-3095]
ACCCTATCTCGGTCTATTCTTTTGATTTATAAGGGATTTTGCCGATTTCGGCCTATTGGTTAAAAAATGA
GCTGATTTAACAAAAATTTAACGCGAATTTTAACAAAATATTAACGCTTACAATTTAGGTGGCACTTTTC
GGGGAAATGTGCGCGGAACCCCTATTTGTTTATTTTTCTAAATACATTCAAATATGTATCCGCTCATGAA
TTAATTCTTAGAAAAACTCATCGAGCATCAAATGAAACTGCAATTTATTCATATCAGGATTATCAATACC
ATATTTTTGAAAAAGCCGTTTCTGTAATGAAGGAGAAAACTCACCGAGGCAGTTCCATAGGATGGCAAGA
TCCTGGTATCGGTCTGCGATTCCGACTCGTCCAACATCAATACAACCTATTAATTTCCCCTCGTCAAAAA
TAAGGTTATCAAGTGAGAAATCACCATGAGTGACGACTGAATCCGGTGAGAATGGCAAAAGTTTATGCAT
TTCTTTCCAGACTTGTTCAACAGGCCAGCCATTACGCTCGTCATCAAAATCACTCGCATCAACCAAACCG
TTATTCATTCGTGATTGCGCCTGAGCGAGACGAAATACGCGATCGCTGTTAAAAGGACAATTACAAACAG
GAATCGAATGCAACCGGCGCAGGAACACTGCCAGCGCATCAACAATATTTTCACCTGAATCAGGATATTC
TTCTAATACCTGGAATGCTGTTTTCCCGGGGATCGCAGTGGTGAGTAACCATGCATCATCAGGAGTACGG
ATAAAATGCTTGATGGTCGGAAGAGGCATAAATTCCGTCAGCCAGTTTAGTCTGACCATCTCATCTGTAA
CATCATTGGCAACGCTACCTTTGCCATGTTTCAGAAACAACTCTGGCGCATCGGGCTTCCCATACAATCG
ATAGATTGTCGCACCTGATTGCCCGACATTATCGCGAGCCCATTTATACCCATATAAATCAGCATCCATG
TTGGAATTTAATCGCGGCCTAGAGCAAGACGTTTCCCGTTGAATATGGCTCATAACACCCCTTGTATTAC
TGTTTATGTAAGCAGACAGTTTTATTGTTCATGACCAAAATCCCTTAACGTGAGTTTTCGTTCCACTGAG
CGTCAGACCCCGTAGAAAAGATCAAAGGATCTTCTTGAGATCCTTTTTTTCTGCGCGTAATCTGCTGCTT
GCAAACAAAAAAACCACCGCTACCAGCGGTGGTTTGTTTGCCGGATCAAGAGCTACCAACTCTTTTTCCG
AAGGTAACTGGCTTCAGCAGAGCGCAGATACCAAATACTGTCCTTCTAGTGTAGCCGTAGTTAGGCCACC
ACTTCAAGAACTCTGTAGCACCGCCTACATACCTCGCTCTGCTAATCCTGTTACCAGTGGCTGCTGCCAG
TGGCGATAAGTCGTGTCTTACCGGGTTGGACTCAAGACGATAGTTACCGGATAAGGCGCAGCGGTCGGGC
TGAACGGGGGGTTCGTGCACACAGCCCAGCTTGGAGCGAACGACCTACACCGAACTGAGATACCTACAGC
GTGAGCTATGAGAAAGCGCCACGCTTCCCGAAGGGAGAAAGGCGGACAGGTATCCGGTAAGCGGCAGGGT
CGGAACAGGAGAGCGCACGAGGGAGCTTCCAGGGGGAAACGCCTGGTATCTTTATAGTCCTGTCGGGTTT
CGCCACCTCTGACTTGAGCGTCGATTTTTGTGATGCTCGTCAGGGGGGCGGAGCCTATGGAAAAACGCCA
GCAACGCGGCCTTTTTACGGTTCCTGGCCTTTTGCTGGCCTTTTGCTCACATGTTCTTTCCTGCGTTATC
CCCTGATTCTGTGGATAACCGTATTACCGCCTTTGAGTGAGCTGATACCGCTCGCCGCAGCCGAACGACC
GAGCGCAGCGAGTCAGTGAGCGAGGAAGCGGAAGAGCGCCTGATGCGGTATTTTCTCCTTACGCATCTGT
GCGGTATTTCACACCGCAATGGTGCACTCTCAGTACAATCTGCTCTGATGCCGCATAGTTAAGCCAGTAT
ACACTCCGCTATCGCTACGTGACTGGGTCATGGCTGCGCCCCGACACCCGCCAACACCCGCTGACGCGCC
CTGACGGGCTTGTCTGCTCCCGGCATCCGCTTACAGACAAGCTGTGACCGTCTCCGGGAGCTGCATGTGT
CAGAGGTTTTCACCGTCATCACCGAAACGCGCGAGGCAGCTGCGGTAAAGCTCATCAGCGTGGTCGTGAA
GCGATTCACAGATGTCTGCCTGTTCATCCGCGTCCAGCTCGTTGAGTTTCTCCAGAAGCGTTAATGTCTG
GCTTCTGATAAAGCGGGCCATGTTAAGGGCGGTTTTTTCCTGTTTGGTCACTGATGCCTCCGTGTAAGGG
GGATTTCTGTTCATGGGGGTAATGATACCGATGAAACGAGAGAGGATGCTCACGATACGGGTTACTGATG
ATGAACATGCCCGGTTACTGGAACGTTGTGAGGGTAAACAACTGGCGGTATGGATGCGGCGGGACCAGAG
AAAAATCACTCAGGGTCAATGCCAGCGCTTCGTTAATACAGATGTAGGTGTTCCACAGGGTAGCCAGCAG
CATCCTGCGATGCAGATCCGGAACATAATGGTGCAGGGCGCTGACTTCCGCGTTTCCAGACTTTACGAAA
CACGGAAACCGAAGACCATTCATGTTGTTGCTCAGGTCGCAGACGTTTTGCAGCAGCAGTCGCTTCACGT
TCGCTCGCGTATCGGTGATTCATTCTGCTAACCAGTAAGGCAACCCCGCCAGCCTAGCCGGGTCCTCAAC
GACAGGAGCACGATCATGCGCACCCGTGGGGCCGCCATGCCGGCGATAATGGCCTGCTTCTCGCCGAAAC
GTTTGGTGGCGGGACCAGTGACGAAGGCTTGAGCGAGGGCGTGCAAGATTCCGAATACCGCAAGCGACAG
GCCGATCATCGTCGCGCTCCAGCGAAAGCGGTCCTCGCCGAAAATGACCCAGAGCGCTGCCGGCACCTGT
CCTACGAGTTGCATGATAAAGAAGACAGTCATAAGTGCGGCGACGATAGTCATGCCCCGCGCCCACCGGA
AGGAGCTGACTGGGTTGAAGGCTCTCAAGGGCATCGGTCGAGATCCCGGTGCCTAATGAGTGAGCTAACT
TACATTAATTGCGTTGCGCTCACTGCCCGCTTTCCAGTCGGGAAACCTGTCGTGCCAGCTGCATTAATGA
ATCGGCCAACGCGCGGGGAGAGGCGGTTTGCGTATTGGGCGCCAGGGTGGTTTTTCTTTTCACCAGTGAG
ACGGGCAACAGCTGATTGCCCTTCACCGCCTGGCCCTGAGAGAGTTGCAGCAAGCGGTCCACGCTGGTTT
GCCCCAGCAGGCGAAAATCCTGTTTGATGGTGGTTAACGGCGGGATATAACATGAGCTGTCTTCGGTATC
GTCGTATCCCACTACCGAGATATCCGCACCAACGCGCAGCCCGGACTCGGTAATGGCGCGCATTGCGCCC
AGCGCCATCTGATCGTTGGCAACCAGCATCGCAGTGGGAACGATGCCCTCATTCAGCATTTGCATGGTTT
GTTGAAAACCGGACATGGCACTCCAGTCGCCTTCCCGTTCCGCTATCGGCTGAATTTGATTGCGAGTGAG
ATATTTATGCCAGCCAGCCAGACGCAGACGCGCCGAGACAGAACTTAATGGGCCCGCTAACAGCGCGATT
TGCTGGTGACCCAATGCGACCAGATGCTCCACGCCCAGTCGCGTACCGTCTTCATGGGAGAAAATAATAC
TGTTGATGGGTGTCTGGTCAGAGACATCAAGAAATAACGCCGGAACATTAGTGCAGGCAGCTTCCACAGC
AATGGCATCCTGGTCATCCAGCGGATAGTTAATGATCAGCCCACTGACGCGTTGCGCGAGAAGATTGTGC
ACCGCCGCTTTACAGGCTTCGACGCCGCTTCGTTCTACCATCGACACCACCACGCTGGCACCCAGTTGAT
CGGCGCGAGATTTAATCGCCGCGACAATTTGCGACGGCGCGTGCAGGGCCAGACTGGAGGTGGCAACGCC
AATCAGCAACGACTGTTTGCCCGCCAGTTGTTGTGCCACGCGGTTGGGAATGTAATTCAGCTCCGCCATC
GCCGCTTCCACTTTTTCCCGCGTTTTCGCAGAAACGTGGCTGGCCTGGTTCACCACGCGGGAAACGGTCT
GATAAGAGACACCGGCATACTCTGCGACATCGTATAACGTTACTGGTTTCACATTCACCACCCTGAATTG
ACTCTCTTCCGGGCGCTATCATGCCATACCGCGAAAGGTTTTGCGCCATTCGATGGTGTCCGGGATCTCG
ACGCTCTCCCTTATGCGACTCCTGCATTAGGAAGCAGCCCAGTAGTAGGTTGAGGCCGTTGAGCACCGCC
GCCGCAAGGAATGGTGCATGCAAGGAGATGGCGCCCAACAGTCCCCCGGCCACGGGGCCTGCCACCATAC
CCACGCCGAAACAAGCGCTCATGAGCCCGAAGTGGCGAGCCCGATCTTCCCCATCGGTGATGTCGGCGAT
ATAGGCGCCAGCAACCGCACCTGT
Features (pLannotate 1.2.2; 19 found; start..end, strand, type, name):
     65..83      +  promoter       T7 promoter: promoter for bacteriophage T7 RNA polymerase
     84..108     +  protein_bind   lac operator: The lac repressor binds to the lac operator to inhibit transcription in E. coli. This inhibition can be relieved by adding lactose or isopropyl-β-D-thiogalactopyranoside (IPTG). lac repressor encoded by lacI
    123..145     +  RBS            RBS: efficient ribosome binding site from bacteriophage T7 gene 10 (Olins and Rangwala, 1989)
    153..2570    +  CDS            VCP: TERA_HUMAN - Experimental evidence at protein level: Swiss-Prot protein existence level 1. Necessary for the fragmentation of Golgi stacks during mitosis and for their reassembly after mitosis. Involved in the formation of the transitional endoplasmic reticulum (tER). The transfer of membranes from the endoplasmic reticulum to the Golgi apparatus occurs via 50-70 nm transition vesicles which derive from part-rough, part-smooth transitional elements of the endoplasmic reticulum (tER). Vesicle budding from the tER is an ATP-dependent process. The ternary complex containing UFD1, VCP and NPLOC4 b
   2598..2615    +  CDS            9xHis (fragment): 9xHis affinity tag
   2625..2674    +  CDS            SET1 (fragment): solubility-enhancement tag derived from T7 phage gene 10B
   2682..2729    +  terminator     T7 terminator: transcription terminator for bacteriophage T7 RNA polymerase
   2766..3194    +  rep_origin     f1 ori (sequence partly withheld): f1 bacteriophage origin of replication; arrow indicates direction of (+) strand synthesis
   3247..3304    +  promoter       AmpR promoter (fragment): bla
   3313..4128    -  CDS            KanR: aminoglycoside phosphotransferase; aph(3')-Ia; confers resistance to kanamycin in bacteria or G418 (Geneticin®) in eukaryotes
   4250..4838    +  rep_origin     ori: high-copy-number ColE1/pMB1/pBR322/pUC origin of replication
   5024..5163    -  misc_feature   bom: basis of mobility region from pBR322
   5265..5456    -  CDS            rop: Rop protein, which maintains plasmids at low copy number; rop
   5473..5853    +  CDS            YPB1_ECOLX: Protein predicted: Swiss-Prot protein existence level 4. From Escherichia coli.
   5925..6216    -  CDS            TcR (fragment): tetracycline efflux protein; tet; confers resistance to tetracycline
   6231..6252    -  protein_bind   CAP binding site: CAP binding activates transcription in the presence of cAMP. E. coli catabolite activator protein
   6265..7347    -  CDS            lacI: lac repressor; lacI; The lac repressor binds to the lac operator to inhibit transcription in E. coli. This inhibition can be relieved by adding lactose or isopropyl-β-D-thiogalactopyranoside (IPTG).
   7348..7425    -  promoter       lacI promoter: lacI
   7433..43      -  CDS            TcR (fragment) (across the origin): tetracycline efflux protein; tet; confers resistance to tetracycline
