[The description below was written by a language model from this plasmid's Addgene catalogue record and pLannotate feature annotations shown in this document.]
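Description:
pAM219 is a bacterial expression plasmid built on the pET24b backbone for producing a disease-associated variant of human p97 (VCP, also known as CDC48 or TERA) in E. coli. The 7,669-nt plasmid is selected with kanamycin through an aph(3')-Ia aminoglycoside phosphotransferase gene and replicates from a ColE1/pMB1-type origin. The catalogue lists it as high copy, although the feature table also shows the rop gene and the bom mobility region inherited from pBR322, elements usually associated with moderated copy number. An f1 origin is present as well. Short annotated fragments of a tetracycline resistance gene, an AmpR promoter and a predicted E. coli ORF appear to be backbone remnants rather than functional parts.

The payload is the full-length VCP coding sequence carrying the R155H substitution, placed under a T7 promoter with an adjacent lac operator and the strong T7 gene 10 ribosome binding site, and closed by the T7 terminator. The plasmid-borne lacI gene supplies lac repressor, so transcription is held off until induction with IPTG in a host that provides T7 RNA polymerase. A C-terminal hexahistidine tag follows the insert (the annotation tool labels it as a fragment of a 9xHis tag), which allows metal-affinity purification. The short "SET1" fragment annotated after the tag lies in the vector region just upstream of the terminator and is probably a sequence-similarity match, not part of the expressed protein.

The associated publication concerns how multisystem proteinopathy mutations in p97 affect binding of the NPLOC4–UFD1L cofactor and substrate processing. This points to use of the plasmid as a source of recombinant mutant p97 for biochemical and structural comparison with the wild-type ATPase.
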