Addgene plasmid #226643: pAM219
Purpose: pET24b-p97-R155H-His6
Depositing lab: Andreas Martin. Depositing organization: University of California, Berkeley. Publication: Multisystem Proteinopathy Mutations in VCP/p97 Increase NPLOC4.UFD1L Binding and Substrate Processing. Blythe EE, Gates SN, Deshaies RJ, Martin A. Structure. 2019 Dec 3;27(12):1820-1829.e4. doi: 10.1016/j.str.2019.09.011. Epub 2019 Oct 14. PubMed 31623962.
Backbone
  Vector backbone: pET24b
  Vector type: Bacterial Expression
Growth in bacteria
  Bacterial resistance: Kanamycin, 50 μg/mL
  Growth temperature: 37°C
  Growth strain: DH5alpha
  Copy number: High Copy
Gene/Insert
  Gene/Insert name: p97
  Species: H. sapiens (human)
  Mutation: R155H
  Entrez Gene: VCP (a.k.a. CDC48, FTDALS6, TERA, p97)
  Tag / fusion protein: His (C terminal on insert)
Terms and licenses: Academic/Nonprofit Terms; Industry Terms: Not Available to Industry
How to cite: pAM219 was a gift from Andreas Martin (Addgene plasmid # 226643 ; http://n2t.net/addgene:226643 ; RRID:Addgene_226643)
